>Addgene plasmid #54900 | mApple-Fibrillarin-7 | depositor partial sequence | sequence record 85290 | insert sequence
GACGTCAGATCCGCTAGCGCTACCGGTCGCCACCATGGTGAGCAAGGGCGAGGAGAATAACATGGCCATC
ATCAAGGAGTTCATGCGCTTCAAGGTGCACATGGAGGGCTCCGTGAACGGCCACGAGTTCGAGATCGAGG
GCGAGGGCGAGGGCCGCCCCTACGAGGCCTTTCAGACCGCTAAGCTGAAGGTGACCAAGGGTGGCCCCCT
GCCCTTCGCCTGGGACATCCTGTCCCCTCAGTTCATGTACGGCTCCAAGGTCTACATTAAGCACCCAGCC
GACATCCCCGACTACTTCAAGCTGTCCTTCCCCGAGGGCTTCAGGTGGGAGCGCGTGATGAACTTCGAGG
ACGGCGGCATTATTCACGTTAACCAGGACTCCTCCCTGCAGGACGGCGTGTTCATCTACAAGGTGAAGCT
GCGCGGCACCAACTTCCCCTCCGACGGCCCCGTAATGCAGAAGAAGACCATGGGCTGGGAGGCCTCCGAG
GAGCGGATGTACCCCGAGGACGGCGCCCTGAAGAGCGAGATCAAGAAGAGGCTGAAGCTGAAGGACGGCG
GCCACTACGCCGCCGAGGTCAAGACCACCTACAAGGCCAAGAAGCCCGTGCAGCTGCCCGGCGCCTACAT
CGTCGACATCAAGTTGGACATCGTGTCCCACAACGAGGACTACACCATCGTGGAACAGTACGAACGCGCC
GAGGGCCGCCACTCCACCGGCGGCATGGACGAGCTGTACAAGTCCGGACTCAGATCTCGAGCCATGAAGC
CAGGATTCAGTCCCCGTGGGGGTGGCTTTGGCGGCCGAGGGGGCTTTGGTGACCGTGGTGGTCGTGGAGG
CCGAGGGGGCTTTGGCGGGGGCCGAGGCCAAGGCGGAGGCTTTAGAGGTCGTGGACGAGGAGGAGGTGGA
GGCGGCGGCGGCGGTGGAGGAGGAGGAAGAGGTGGTGGAGGCTTCCATTTTGGTGGCAACCGGGGTCGTG
GTCGGGGAGGAAAAAGAGGAAACCAGTCGGGGAAGAATGTGATGGTGGAGCCGCATCGGCATGAGGGTGT
CTTCATTTGTCGGGGAAAGGAAGATGCACTGGTCACCAAGAACCTGGTCCCTGGGGAATCAGTTTATGGA
GAGAAGAGAGTCTCGATTTCGGAAGGAGATGACAAAATTGAGTACCGAGCCTGGAACCCCTTCCGCTCCA
AGCTTGCAGCAGCAATCCTGGGTGGTGTGGACCAGATCCACATCAAACCGGGGGCTAAGGTTCTCTACCT
CGGGGCTGCCTCGGGCACCACGGTCTCCCATGTCTCTGACATCGTTGGTCCGGATGGTCTAGTCTATGCA
GTCGAGTTCTCCCACCGCTCTGGCCGTGACCTCATTAACTTGGCCAAGAAGAGGACCAACATCATTCCTG
TGATCGAGGATGCTCGACACCCACACAAATACCGCATGCTCATCGCAATGGTGGATGTGATCTTTGCTGA
TGTGGCCCAGCCAGACCAGACCCGGATTGTGGCCCTGAATGCCCACACCTTCCTGCGTAATGGAGGACAC
TTTGTGATTTCCATTAAGGCCAACTGCATTGACTCCACAGCCTCAGCCGAGGCCGTGTTTGCCTCCGAAG
TGAAAAAGATGCAACAGGAGAACATGAAGCCGCAGGAGCAGTTGACCCTTGAGCCATATGAAAGAGACCA
TGCCGTGGTCGTGGGAGTGTACAGGCCACCCCCCAAGGTGAAGAACTGAGGATCCACCGGATCTAGATAA
CTGATCATAATCAGCCATACCACAT
