>Addgene plasmid #54900 | mApple-Fibrillarin-7 | addgene partial sequence | sequence record 99748 | mCherry-F 5'-ccccgtaatgcagaagaaga-3'
GCGGATGTACCCCGAGGACGGCGCCCTGAAGAGCGAGATCAAGAAGAGGCTGAAGCTGAAGGACGGCGGC
CACTACGCCGCCGAGGTCAAGACCACCTACAAGGCCAAGAAGCCCGTGCAGCTGCCCGGCGCCTACATCG
TCGACATCAAGTTGGACATCGTGTCCCACAACGAGGACTACACCATCGTGGAACAGTACGAACGCGCCGA
GGGCCGCCACTCCACCGGCGGCATGGACGAGCTGTACAAGTCCGGACTCAGATCTCGAGCCATGAAGCCA
GGATTCAGTCCCCGTGGGGGTGGCTTTGGCGGCCGAGGGGGCTTTGGTGACCGTGGTGGTCGTGGAGGCC
GAGGGGGCTTTGGCGGGGGCCGAGGCCAAGGCGGAGGCTTTAGAGGTCGTGGACGAGGAGGAGGTGGAGG
CGGCGGCGGCGGTGGAGGAGGAGGAAGAGGTGGTGGAGGCTTCCATTTTGGTGGCAACCGGGGTCGTGGT
CGGGGAGGAAAAAGAGGAAACCAGTCGGGGAAGAATGTGATGGTGGAGCCGCATCGGCATGAGGGTGTCT
TCATTTGTCGGGGAAAGGAAGATGCACTGGTCACCAAGAACCTGGTCCCTGGGGAATCAGTTTATGGAGA
GAAGAGAGTCTCGATTTCGGAAGGAGATGACAAAATTGAGTACCGAGCCTGGAACCCCTTCCGCTCCAAG
CTTGCAGCAGCAATCCTGGGTGGTGTGGACCAGATCCACATCAAACCGGGGGCTAAGGTTCTCTACCTCG
GGGCTGCCTCGGGCACCACGGTCTCCCATGTCTCTGACATCGTTGGTCCGGATGGTCTAGTCTATGCAGT
CGAGTTCTCCCACCGCTCTGGCCGTGACCTCATTAACTTGGCCAAGAA
