[The description below was written by a language model from this plasmid's Addgene catalogue record.]
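Description:
mApple-Fibrillarin-7 is a mammalian expression plasmid that produces human fibrillarin (FBL) fused to the red fluorescent protein mApple, intended as a live-cell or fixed-cell marker of nucleoli. It is built on an mApple backbone of about 4.75 kb without the insert, in which the fluorescent protein is part of the vector and sits at the N terminus of the fusion, so fibrillarin is placed downstream of mApple. Transcription is driven by the CMV promoter, a strong constitutive promoter in most mammalian cell lines, and the listed 3′ sequencing primer indicates that an SV40 polyadenylation signal follows the open reading frame. The plasmid is propagated at high copy in E. coli under kanamycin selection, and it carries a neomycin resistance marker that allows G418 selection of stably transfected mammalian cells. No feature table is provided, so the replication origin and the linker between the two fusion partners are not stated in the record.

The fibrillarin insert corresponds to the human reference transcript but carries two recorded amino-acid substitutions, R36Q and S66F; the record does not say whether these are deliberate or incidental, or whether they affect function. Fibrillarin is a nucleolar methyltransferase component of box C/D snoRNPs, and its concentration in nucleoli is what gives the fusion its use as a compartment label. The mApple reporter is listed with excitation at 568 nm and emission at 592 nm, making the construct suitable for orange-red channel imaging of nucleolar organization and dynamics, including in combination with green or far-red markers of other structures.
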