Addgene plasmid #54900: mApple-Fibrillarin-7
Purpose: Localization: Nucleoli, Excitation: 568, Emission: 592
Depositing lab: Michael Davidson.
Backbone
  Vector backbone: mApple
  Backbone size w/o insert (bp): 4750
  Vector type: Mammalian Expression
  Selectable markers: Neomycin (select with G418)
Growth in bacteria
  Bacterial resistance: Kanamycin, 50 μg/mL
  Growth temperature: 37°C
  Growth strain: DH5alpha
  Copy number: High Copy
Gene/Insert
  Gene/Insert name: Fibrillarin (alt name: NM_001436.3)
  Species: H. sapiens (human)
  Mutation: R36Q, S66F
  Entrez Gene: FBL (a.k.a. FIB, FLRN, Nop1, RNU3IP1)
  Promoter: CMV
  Tag / fusion protein: mApple (N terminal on backbone)
  Cloning method: Unknown
  Sequencing primers: 5′ CMV-F; 3′ SV40pA-R
Terms and licenses: Academic/Nonprofit Terms; Industry Terms: Not Available to Industry
Depositor comments: . Excitation = 568; Emission = 592
How to cite: mApple-Fibrillarin-7 was a gift from Michael Davidson (Addgene plasmid # 54900 ; http://n2t.net/addgene:54900 ; RRID:Addgene_54900)
